>Addgene plasmid #61094 | GPKAnls | addgene partial sequence | sequence record 99959 | EGFP-C 5'-CATGGTCCTGCTGGAGTTCGTG-3'
CATGGACGAGCTGTACAAGTCCGGAGGCGGCACCATGGGCAACGCCGCCGCCGCCAAGAAGGGCAGCGAG
CAGGAGAGCGTGAAAGAGTTCCTAGCCAAGGCCAAGGAAGAATTCCTGAAAAAATGGGAGAGCCCTTCTC
AGAATACAGCCCAGTTGGATCACTTTGATAGAATCAAGACACTTGGCACTGGCTCCTTTGGGCGAGTGAT
GCTCGTGAAGCACAAGGAGACTGGGAACCACTATGCCATGAAGATCTTGGACAAACAGAAGGTGGTGAAG
CTGAAGCAGATTGAGCACACTCTAAATGAGAAGCGCATCCTGCAGGCTGTCAACTTCCCGTTCCTGGTCA
AACTTGAATTCTCCTTCAAGGACAACTCAAACTTGTACATGGTCATGGAGTATGTGCCTGGTGGGGAGAT
GTTCTCCCACTTGCGGCGGATCGGAAGGTTCAGCGAGCCCCATGCCCGTTTCTACGCGGCGCAGATCGTC
CTGACCTTTGAGTATCTGCACTCCCTGGACCTCATCTACCGGGACCTGAAGCCCGAGAACCTTCTCATCG
ACCAGCAGGGCTATATTCAGGTGACAGACTTCGGTTTTGCCAAGCGTGTGAAAGGCCGGACTTGGACCTT
GTGTGGGACCCCTGAGTACTTGGCCCCCGAGATTATCCTGAGCAAAGGCTACAACAAGGCTGTGGACTGG
TGGGCTCTCGGAGTCCTCATCTACGAGATGGCTGCTGGTTACCCACCCTTCTTCGCTGACCAGCCTATCC
AGATCTACGAGAAAATCGTCTCTGGGAAGGTGCGGTTCCCATCTCACTTCAGCTCTGACTTGAAGGACCT
GCTACGGAACCTTCTGCAGGTGGATCTCACCAAGCGCTTTGGGAACCTCAAGAAC
