>Addgene plasmid #61094 | GPKAnls | addgene partial sequence | sequence record 99960 | SV40pA-R 5'-GAAATTTGTGATGCTATTGC-3'
GTTAACAACAACAATTGCATTCATTTTATGTTTCAGGTTCAGGGGGAGGTGTGGGAGGTTTTTTAAAGCA
AGTAAAACCTCTACAAATGTGGTATGGCTGATTATGATCAGTTATCTAGATCCGGTGGATCCCACCTTTC
TCTTCTTCTTAGGTGGGCTGCCGCCAGCTTGAGCTCGAGAAAACTCAGTAAACTCCTTGCCACACTTCTC
ATTGATGGAGACCCGGATCTCTTCCTCCTCATAGTCGTCAAAGTTACTCGTGTCCCCAGGGCCTTTAAAC
TTTGGTATGAAGGGAGCTTCCACCTTTCTCTGATGGATGGCAATCCAGTCAGTCGTGGCAAACCACTTAT
GGTTCTTGATGTCATTGACCCCGTTCTTGAGGTTCCCAAAGCGCTTGGTGAGATCCACCTGCAGAAGGTT
CCGTAGCAGGTCCTTCAAGTCAGAGCTGAAGTGAGATGGGAACCGCACCTTCCCAGAGACGATTTTCTCG
TAGATCTGGATAGGCTGGTCAGCGAAGAAGGGTGGGTAACCAGCAGCCATCTCGTAGATGAGGACTCCGA
GAGCCCACCAGTCCACAGCCTTGTTGTAGCCTTTGCTCAGGATAATCTCGGGGGCCAAGTACTCAGGGGT
CCCACACAAGGTCCAAGTCCGGCCTTTCACACGCTTGGCAAAACCGAAGTCTGTCACCTGAATATAGCCC
TGCTGGTCGATGAGAAGGTTCTCGGGCTTCAGGTCCCGGTAGATGAGGTCCAGGGAGTGCAGATACTCAA
AGGTCAGGACGATCTGCGCCGCGTAGAAACGGGCAT
