[The description below was written by a language model from this plasmid's Addgene catalogue record.]
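Description:
GPKAnls is a mammalian expression plasmid built on the Clontech EGFP-C1 backbone (about 4.7 kb without insert). It encodes a nuclear-targeted, GFP-tagged catalytic subunit of cAMP-dependent protein kinase (PKA). It is maintained as a high-copy plasmid in E. coli under kanamycin selection. The backbone also provides a neomycin resistance marker, so stably transfected mammalian cells can be selected with G418.

The insert, recorded as pkac2 from Chinese hamster (Cricetulus griseus), was PCR-amplified from an earlier RSV-driven PKA catalytic subunit plasmid with added BspEI and XhoI sites. It was ligated downstream of the EGFP coding sequence, placing EGFP at the N-terminus of the kinase; this parent construct is called GPKA. GPKAnls was then made by inserting a double-stranded oligonucleotide encoding the SV40 large T antigen nuclear localization signal between the HindIII and BamHI sites, at the C-terminus of the fusion. The CMV promoter drives expression of the resulting EGFP–PKA catalytic subunit–NLS protein. The listed reverse sequencing primer indicates an SV40 polyadenylation signal downstream.

Because the catalytic subunit is expressed without its regulatory partner and carries an NLS, the construct confines PKA catalytic activity to the nucleus, and the EGFP tag allows localization to be checked by fluorescence. The associated study used this kind of compartment-restricted PKA to ask where in the cell cAMP-dependent kinase signalling must act to promote survival of spiral ganglion neurons. The depositor notes a Y307H substitution found in quality-control sequencing that has no known functional consequence.
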