Addgene plasmid #61094: GPKAnls
Purpose: GFP-tagged PKA catalytic subunit targeted to the nucleus by addition of a nuclear localization signal
Depositing lab: Steven Green. Depositing organization: University of Iowa. Publication: An extranuclear locus of cAMP-dependent protein kinase action is necessary and sufficient for promotion of spiral ganglion neuronal survival by cAMP. Bok J, Zha XM, Cho YS, Green SH. J Neurosci. 2003 Feb 1;23(3):777-87. 23/3/777 PubMed 12574406.
Backbone
  Vector backbone: EGFP-C1
  Backbone manufacturer: Clontech
  Backbone size w/o insert (bp): 4731
  Modifications to backbone: PCR-amplified from RSV-PKA-C-2 (Howard et al. 1991. JBC 266:10189), adding 5’-BspE1 and 3’-XhoI sites, and ligated into EGFP-C1. GPKAnls was constructed by adding a double-stranded oligonucleotide encoding the SV40 large T antigen nls (PPKKKRKVPG) (Kalderon et al., 1984) at the C-terminus of GPKA between HindIII and BamHI.
  Vector type: Mammalian Expression
  Selectable markers: Neomycin (select with G418)
Growth in bacteria
  Bacterial resistance: Kanamycin, 50 μg/mL
  Growth temperature: 37°C
  Growth strain: DH10B
  Copy number: High Copy
Gene/Insert
  Gene/Insert name: pkac2
  Species: Cricetulus griseus
  Promoter: CMV
  Tag / fusion protein: EGFP (N terminal on backbone)
  Cloning method: Restriction Enzyme; 5′ cloning site BspEI (unknown if destroyed); 3′ cloning site BamHI (unknown if destroyed)
  Sequencing primers: 5′ EGFP-C; 3′ SV40 poly A Reverse
Resource information
  A portion of this plasmid was derived from a plasmid made by: See publication for cloning details.
Terms and licenses: Academic/Nonprofit Terms; Industry Terms: Not Available to Industry
Depositor comments: The Y307H found in Addgene's QC sequence has no known functional consequence.
How to cite: GPKAnls was a gift from Steven Green (Addgene plasmid # 61094 ; http://n2t.net/addgene:61094 ; RRID:Addgene_61094)
